>Addgene plasmid #196374 | RCAS.Sfi myr-Akt1 | addgene full sequence | sequence record 383932 | Addgene NGS Result
ACGTTTTGCAGCAGCAGTCGCTTCACGTTCGCTCGCGTATCGGTGATTCATTCTGCTAACCAGTAAGGCA
ACCCCGCCAGCCTAGCCGGGTCCTCAACGACAGGAGCACGATCATGCGCACCCGTGGCCAGGACCCAACG
CTGCCCGAGATGCGCCGCGTGCGGCTGCTGGAGATGGCGGACGCGATGGATATGTTCTGCCAAGGGTTGG
TTTGCGCATTCACAGTTCTCCGCAAGAATTGATTGGCTCCAATTCTTGGAGTGGTGAATCCGTTAGCGAG
GTGCCGCCGGCTTCCATTCAGGTCGAGGTGGCCCGGCTCCATGCACCGCGACGCAACGCGGGGAGGCAGA
CAAGGTATAGGGCGGCGATGCGATGTACGGGCCAGATATACGCGTATCTGAGGGGACTAGGGTGTGTTTA
GGCGAAAAGCGGGGCTTCGGTTGTACGCGGTTAGGAGTCCCCTCAGGATATAGTAGTTTCGCTTTTGCAT
AGGGAGGGGGAAATGTAGTCTTATGCAATACTCTTGTAGTCTTGCAACATGGTAACGATGAGTTAGCAAC
ATGCCTTACAAGGAGAGAAAAAGCACCGTGCATGCCGATTGGTGGAAGTAAGGTGGTACGATCGTGCCTT
ATTAGGAAGGCAACAGACGGGTCTGACATGGATTGGACGAACCACTGAATTCCGCATTGCAGAGATATTG
TATTTAAGTGCCTAGCTCGATACAATAAACGCCATTTGACCATTCACCACATTGGTGTGCACCTGGGTTG
ATGGCCGGACCGTTGATTCCCTGACGACTACGAGCACCTGCATGAAGCAGAAGGCTTCATTTGGTGACCC
CGACGTGATAGTTAGGGAATAGTGGTCGGCCACAGACGGCGTGGCGATCCTGTCTCCATCCGTCTCGTCT
ATCGGGAGGCGAGTTCGATGACCCTGGTGGAGGGGGCTGCGGCTTAGGGAGGCAGAAGCTGAGTACCGTC
GGAGGGAGCTCCAGGGCCCGGAGCGACTGACCCCTGCCGAGAACTCAGAGGGTCGTCGGAAGACGGAGAG
TGAGCCCGACGACCACCCCAGGCACGTCTTTGGTCGGCCTGCGGATCAAGCATGGAAGCCGTCATTAAGG
TGATTTCGTCCGCGTGTAAAACCTATTGCGGGAAAATCTCTCCTTCTAAGAAGGAAATAGGGGCCATGTT
GTCCCTGTTACAAAAGGAAGGGTTGCTTATGTCTCCCTCAGATTTATATTCTCCGGGGTCCTGGGATCCC
ATCACTGCGGCGCTCTCCCAGCGGGCAATGGTACTTGGAAAATCGGGAGAGTTAAAAACCTGGGGATTGG
TTTTGGGGGCATTGAAGGCGGCTCGAGAGGAACAGGTTACATCTGAGCAAGCAAAGTTTTGGTTGGGATT
AGGGGGAGGGAGGGTCTCTCCCCCAGGTCCGGAGTGCATCGAGAAACCAGCTACGGAGCGGCGAATCGAC
AAAGGGGAGGAGGTGGGAGAAACAACTGTGCAGCGAGATGCGAAGATGGCGCCAGAGGAAGCGGCCACAC
CTAAAACCGTTGGCACATCCTGCTATCATTGCGGAACAGCTGTTGGCTGCAATTGCGCCACCGCCACAGC
CTCGGCCCCTCCTCCCCCTTATGTGGGGAGTGGTTTGTATCCTTCCCTGGCGGGGGTGGGAGAGCAGCAG
GGCCAGGGAGATAACACGTCTCGGGGGGCGGAGCAGCCAAGGGAGGAGCCAGGGCACGCGGGTCAGGCCC
CTGGGCCGGCCCTGACTGACTGGGCAAGGGTAAGGGAGGAGCTTGCGAGTACTGGTCCGCCCGTGGTGGC
CATGCCTGTAGTGATTAAGACAGAGGGACCCGCCTGGACCCCTCTGGAGCCAAAATTGATCACAAGACTG
GCTGATACGGTCAGGACCAAGGGCTTACGATCCCCGATCACTATGGCAGAAGTGGAAGCGCTCATGTCCT
CCCCGTTGCTGCCGCATGACGTCACGAATCTAATGAGAGTGATTTTAGGACCTGCCCCATATGCCTTATG
GATGGACGCTTGGGGAGTCCAACTCCAGACGGTTATAGCGGCAGCCACTCGCGACCCCCGACACCCAGCG
AACGGTCAAGGGCGGGGGGAACGGACTAACTTGGATCGATTAAAGGGCTTAGCTGATGGGATGGTGGGCA
ACCCACAGGGTCAGGCCGCATTATTAAGACCGGGGGAATTGGTTGCTATTACGGCGTCGGCTCTCCAGGC
GTTTAGAGAAGTTGCCCGGCTGGCGGAACCTGCAGGTCCATGGGCGGACATCACGCAGGGACCATCTGAG
TCCTTTGTTGATTTTGCCAATCGGCTTATAAAGGCGGTTGAGGGGTCAGATCTCCCGCCTTCCGCGCGGG
CTCCGGTGATCATTGACTGCTTTAGGCAGAAGTCACAGCCAGATATTCAGCAGCTTATACGGGCAGCACC
CTCCACGCTGACCACCCCAGGAGAGATAATCAAATATGTGCTAGACAGGCAGAAGATTGCCCCTCTTACG
GATCAAGGCATAGCCGCGGCCATGTCGTCTGCTATCCAGCCCTTAGTTATGGCAGTAGTCAATAGAGAGA
GGGATGGACAAACTGGGTCGGGTGGTCGTGCCCGAGGGCTCTGCTACACTTGTGGATCCCCGGGACATTA
TCAGGCACAGTGCCCGAAAAAACGAAAGTCAGGAAACAGCCGTGAGCGATGTCAGCTGTGTGACGGGATG
GGACACAACGCTAAACAGTGTAGGAAGCGGGATGGCAACCAGGGCCAACGCCCAGGAAGAGGTCTCTCTT
CGGGGCCGTGGCCCGGCCCTGAGCAGCCTGCCGTCTCGTTAGCGATGACAATGGAACATAAAGATCGCCC
CTTGGTTAGGGTCATTCTGACTAACACTGGGAGTCATCCAGTCAAACAACGTTCGGTGTATATCACCGCG
CTGTTGGACTCCGGAGCGGACATCACTATTATTTCGGAGGAGGATTGGCCTACTGATTGGCCGGTGGTGG
ACACCGCGAACCCACAGATCCATGGCATAGGAGGGGGAATTCCCATGCGAAAATCCCGGGATATGATAGA
GGTGGGGGTTATTAACCGAGACGGGTCGTTGGAGCGACCCCTGCTCCTCTTCCCCGCAGTCGCTATGGTT
AGAGGGAGTATCCTAGGAAGAGATTGTCTGCAGGGCCTAGGGCTCCGCTTGACAAATTTATAGGGAGGGC
CACTGTTCTTACTGTTGCGCTACATCTGGCTATTCCGCTCAAATGGAAGTCAGACCGCACGCCTGTGTGG
ATTGACCAGTGGCCCCTTCCTGAAGGTAAACTTGTAGCGCTAACGCAATTAGTGGAAAAAGAATTACAGT
TAGGACATATAGAGCCCTCACTTAGTTGTTGGAACACACCTGTTTTTGTGATCCGGAAGGCTTCCGGGTC
TTATCGCTTATTGCATGATTTGCGCGCTGTTAACGCCAAGCTTGTTCCTTTTGGGGCCGTCCAACAGGGG
GCGCCAGTTCTCTCCGCGCTCCCGCGTGGCTGGCCCCTGATGGTCCTAGACCTCAAGGATTGCTTCTTTT
CTATCCCTCTTGCGGAACAAGATCGCGAAGCTTTTGCATTTACGCTCCCCTCTGTGAATAACCAGGCCCC
CGCTCGAAGATTCCAATGGAAGGTCTTGCCCCAAGGGATGACCTGTTCTCCCACTATCTGTCAGTTGGTA
GTGGGTCAGGTGCTCGAGCCCTTGCGACTCAAGCACCCAGCTCTGCGCATGTTGCATTATATGGACGATC
TTTTGCTAGCCGCCTCAAGTCATGATGGGTTGGAAGCGGCAGGGAAGGAGGTTATCGGTACATTGGAAAG
AGCCGGGTTCACTATTTCGCCGGATAAGATCCAGAGGGAGCCCGGAGTACAATATCTTGGGTACAAGTTA
GGCAGTACGTATGTAGCACCCGTAGGCTTGGTAGCAGAACCCAGGATAGCCACCTTGTGGGATGTTCAAA
AGCTGGTGGGGTCACTTCAGTGGCTTCGCCCAGCGTTAGGGATCCCGCCACGACTGATGGGTCCCTTTTA
TGAGCAGTTACGAGGGTCAGATCCTAACGAGGCGAGGGAATGGAATCTAGACATGAAAATGGCCTGGAGA
GAGATCGTACAGCTTAGCACTACTGCTGCCTTGGAACGATGGGACCCTGCCCAGCCTCTGGAAGGAGCGG
TCGCTAGATGTGAACAGGGGGCAATAGGGGTCCTGGGACAGGGACTGTCCACACACCCAAGGCCATGTTT
GTGGTTATTCTCCACCCAACCCACCAAGGCGTTTACTGCTTGGTTAGAAGTGCTCACCCTTTTGATTACT
AAGCTACGCGCTTCGGCAGTGCGAACCTTTGGCAAGGAGGTTGATATCCTCCTGTTGCCTGCATGCTTCC
GGGAGGACCTTCCGCTCCCGGAGGGGATCCTGTTAGCACTTAGGGGGTTTGCAGGAAAAATCAGGAGTAG
TGACACGCCATCTATTTTTGACATTGCGCGTCCACTGCATGTTTCTCTGAAAGTGAGGGTTACCGACCAC
CCTGTGCCGGGACCCACTGTCTTTACCGACGCCTCCTCAAGCACCCATAAAGGGGTGGTAGTCTGGAGGG
AGGGCCCAAGGTGGGAGATAAAAGAAATAGTTGATTTGGGGGCAAGTGTACAACAACTGGAGGCACGCGC
TGTGGCCATGGCACTTCTGCTGTGGCCGACAACGCCCACTAATGTAGTGACTGACTCTGCGTTTGTTGCG
AAAATGTTACTCAAGATGGGACAGGAGGGAGTCCCGTCTACAGCGGCAGCTTTTATTTTAGAGGATGCGT
TAAGCCAAAGGTCAGCCATGGCCGCCGTTCTCCACGTGCGGAGTCATTCTGAAGTGCCAGGGTTTTTCAC
AGAAGGAAATGACGTGGCAGATAGCCAAGCCACCTTTCAAGCGTATCCCTTGAGAGAGGCTAAAGATCTT
CATACCGCTCTCCATATTGGACCCCGCGCGCTATCCAAAGCGTGTAATATATCTATGCAGCAGGCTAGGG
AGGTTGTTCAGACCTGCCCGCATTGTAATTCAGCCCCTGCGTTGGAGGCCGGGGTAAACCCTAGGGGTTT
GGGACCCCTACAGATATGGCAGACAGACTTTACGCTTGAGCCTAGAATGGCTCCCCGTTCCTGGCTCGCT
GTTACTGTGGACACCGCCTCATCAGCGATAGTCGTAACTCAGCATGGCCGTGTTACATCGGTTGCTGCAC
AACATCATTGGGCCACGGCTATCGCCGTTTTGGGAAGACCAAAGGCCATAAAAACAGATAACGGGTCCTG
CTTCACGTCTAAATCCACGCGGGAGTGGCTCGCGAGATGGGGGATAGCACACACCACCGGGATTCCGGGA
AATTCCCAGGGTCAAGCTATGGTAGAGCGGGCCAACCGGCTCCTGAAAGATAAGATCCGTGTGCTTGCGG
AAGGGGACGGCTTTATGAAAAGAATCCCCGCCAGCAAACAGGGGGAACTACTAGCCAAAGCAATGTATGC
CCTCAATCACTTTGAGCGTGGTGAAAACACAAAAACACCGGTACAAAAACACTGGAGACCTACCGTTCTT
ACAGAAGGACCCCCGGTTAAAATACGAATAGAGACAGGGGAGTGGGAAAAAGGATGGAACGTGCTGGTCT
GGGGACGAGGTTATGCCGCTGTGAAAAACAGGGACACTGATAAGGTTATTTGGGTACCCTCTCGGAAAGT
TAAACCGGATGTCACCCAAAAGGATGAGGTGACTAAGAAAGATGAGGCGAGCCCTCTTTTTGCAGGCATT
TCTGACTGGATACCCTGGGAAGACGAGCAAGAAGGACTCCAAGGAGAAACCGCTAGCAACAAGCAAGAAA
GACCCGGAGAAGACACCCTTGCTGCCAACGAGAGTTAATTATATTCTCATTATTGGTGTCCTGGTCTTGT
GTGAGGTTACGGGGGTAAGAGCTGATGTCCACTTACTCGAGCAGCCAGGGAACCTTTGGATTACATGGGC
CAACCGTACAGGCCAAACGGATTTTTGCCTCTCTACACAGTCAGCCACCTCCCCTTTTCAAACATGTTTG
ATAGGTATCCCGTCCCCTATTTCCGAGGGTGATTTTAAGGGATATGTTTCTGATACAAATTGCACCACCT
TGGGAACTGATCGGTTAGTCTCGTCAGCCGACTTTACTGGCGGACCTGACAACAGTACCACCCTCACTTA
TCGGAAGGTCTCATGCTTGTTGTTAAAGCTGAATGTCTCTATGTGGGATGAGCCACCTGAACTACAGCTG
TTAGGTTCCCAGTCTCTCCCTAACATTACTAATATTGCTCAGATTTCCGGTATAACCGGGGGATGCGTAG
GCTTCAGACCACAAGGGGTTCCTTGGTATCTAGGTTGGTCTAGACAGGAGGCCACGCGGTTTCTCCTTAG
ACACCCCTCTTTCTCTAAATCCACGGAACCGTTTACGGTGGTGACAGCGGATAGGCACAATCTTTTTATG
GGGAGTGAGTACTGCGGTGCATATGGCTACAGATTTTGGAACATGTATAACTGCTCACAGGTGGGGCGGC
AGTACCGCTGTGGTAATGCGCGCAGCCCCCGCCCGGGTCTTCCTGAAATCCAGTGTACAAGGAGAGGAGG
CAAATGGGTTAATCAATCACAGGAAATTAATGAGTCGGAGCCGTTCAGCTTTACGGTGAACTGTACAGCT
AGTAGTTTGGGTAATGCCAGTGGGTGTTGCGGAAAAGCAGGCACGATTCTCCCGGGAAAGTGGGTCGACA
GCACACAAGGTAGTTTCACCAAACCAAAAGCGCTACCACCCGCAATTTTCCTCATTTGTGGGGATCGCGC
ATGGCAAGGAATTCCCAGTCGTCCGGTAGGGGGCCCCTGCTATTTAGGCAAGCTTACCATGTTAGCACCT
AAGCATACAGATATTCTCAAGGTGCTTGTCAATTCATCGCGGACAGGTATAAGACGTAAACGAAGCACCT
CACACCTGGATGATACATGCTCAGATGAAGTGCAGCTTTGGGGTCCTACAGCAAGAATCTTTGCATCTAT
CCTAGCCCCGGGGGTAGCAGCTGCGCAAGCCTTAAGAGAAATTGAGAGACTAGCCTGTTGGTCCGTTAAA
CAGGCTAACTTGACAACATCACTCCTCGGGGACTTATTGGATGATGTCACGAGTATTCGACACGCGGTCC
TGCAGAACCGAGCGGCTATTGACTTCTTGCTCCTAGCTCACGGCCATGGCTGTGAGGACGTTGCCGGAAT
GTGCTGTTTCAATTTGAGTGATCACAGTGAGTCTATACAGAAGAAGTTCCAGCTAATGAAGGAACATGTC
AATAAGATCGGCGTGGACAGCGACCCAATTGGAAGTTGGCTGCGAGGACTATTCGGGGGAATAGGAGAAT
GGGCCGTTCATTTGCTGAAAGGACTGCTTTTGGGGCTTGTAGTTATTTTGTTGCTAGTAGTGTGCCTGCC
TTGCCTTTTGCAAATCGTATGCGGTAACATCAGAAAGATGATTAATAACTCCATCAGCTACCACACGGAA
TATAAGAAGCTGCAAAAGGCCTGTGGGCAGCCTGAAAGCAGAATAGTATAAGGCAGTACATGGGTGGTGG
TATAGCGCTTGCGAGTCCATCGAGGAAGGCAGGAAAGACAGCTATTGGTAATTGTGAAATACGCTTTTGT
CTGTGTGCTGCAGGAGCTGAGCTGACTCTGCTGGTGGCCTCGCGTACCACTGTGGCATCGGGCCATTACG
GCCGCGGCCGCCTCTAGAGGATCTGGTACCACGCGTATCGATAAGCTTATGGGGAGCAGCAAGAGCAAGC
CCAAGTCTAGAATGAACGACGTAGCCATTGTGAAGGAGGGCTGGCTGCACAAACGAGGGGAATATATTAA
AACCTGGCGGCCACGCTACTTCCTCCTCAAGAACGATGGCACCTTTATTGGCTACAAGGAACGGCCTCAG
GATGTGGATCAGCGAGAGTCCCCACTCAACAACTTCTCAGTGGCACAATGCCAGCTGATGAAGACAGAGC
GGCCAAGGCCCAACACCTTTATCATCCGCTGCCTGCAGTGGACCACAGTCATTGAGCGCACCTTCCATGT
GGAAACGCCTGAGGAGCGGGAAGAATGGGCCACCGCCATTCAGACTGTGGCCGATGGACTCAAGAGGCAG
GAAGAAGAGACGATGGACTTCCGATCAGGCTCACCCAGTGACAACTCAGGGGCTGAAGAGATGGAGGTGT
CCCTGGCCAAGCCCAAGCACCGTGTGACCATGAACGAGTTTGAGTACCTGAAACTACTGGGCAAGGGCAC
CTTTGGGAAAGTGATTCTGGTGAAAGAGAAGGCCACAGGCCGCTACTATGCCATGAAGATCCTCAAGAAG
GAGGTCATCGTCGCCAAGGATGAGGTTGCCCACACGCTTACTGAGAACCGTGTCCTGCAGAACTCTAGGC
ATCCCTTCCTTACGGCCCTCAAGTACTCATTCCAGACCCACGACCGCCTCTGCTTTGTCATGGAGTATGC
CAACGGGGGCGAGCTCTTCTTCCACCTGTCTCGAGAGCGCGTGTTCTCCGAGGACCGGGCCCGCTTCTAT
GGTGCGGAGATTGTGTCTGCCCTGGACTACTTGCACTCCGAGAAGAACGTGGTGTACCGGGACCTGAAGC
TGGAGAACCTCATGCTGGACAAGGACGGGCACATCAAGATAACGGACTTCGGGCTGTGCAAGGAGGGGAT
CAAGGATGGTGCCACTATGAAGACATTCTGCGGAACGCCGGAGTACCTGGCCCCTGAGGTGCTGGAGGAC
AACGACTACGGCCGTGCAGTGGACTGGTGGGGGCTGGGCGTGGTCATGTATGAGATGATGTGTGGCCGCC
TGCCCTTCTACAACCAGGACCACGAGAAGCTGTTCGAGCTGATCCTCATGGAGGAGATCCGCTTCCCGCG
CACACTCGGCCCTGAGGCCAAGTCCCTGCTCTCCGGGCTGCTCAAGAAGGACCCTACACAGAGGCTCGGT
GGGGGCTCTGAGGATGCCAAGGAGATCATGCAGCACCGGTTCTTTGCCAACATCGTGTGGCAGGATGTGT
ATGAGAAGAAGCTGAGCCCACCTTTCAAGCCCCAGGTCACCTCTGAGACTGACACCAGGTATTTCGATGA
GGAGTTCACAGCTCAGATGATCACCATCACGCCGCCTGATCAAGATGACAGCATGGAGTGTGTGGACAGT
GAGCGGAGGCCGCACTTCCCCCAGTTCTCCTACTCAGCCAGTGGCACAGCCTACCCATACGATGTTCCAG
ATTACGCTTCTAGATGAATTCACGCGTAAGCTTATCGATGTCGACGGGCCCGGCCGCCTCGGCCCGATGC
GATGTACGGGCCAGATATACGCGTATCTGAGGGGACTAGGGTGTGTTTAGGCGAAAAGCGGGGCTTCGGT
TGTACGCGGTTAGGAGTCCCCTCAGGATATAGTAGTTTCGCTTTTGCATAGGGAGGGGGAAATGTAGTCT
TATGCAATACTCTTGTAGTCTTGCAACATGGTAACGATGAGTTAGCAACATGCCTTACAAGGAGAGAAAA
AGCACCGTGCATGCCGATTGGTGGAAGTAAGGTGGTACGATCGTGCCTTATTAGGAAGGCAACAGACGGG
TCTGACATGGATTGGACGAACCACTGAATTCCGCATTGCAGAGATATTGTATTTAAGTGCCTAGCTCGAT
ACAATAAACGCCATTTGACCATTCACCACATTGGTGTGCACCTGGGTTGATGGCCGGACCGTTGATTCCC
TGACGACTACGAGCACCTGCATGAAGCAGAAGGCTTCATTTGGTGACCCCGACGTGATAGTTAGGGAATA
GTGGTCGGCCACAGACGGCGTGGCGATCCTGTCTCCATCCGTCTCGTCTATCGGGAGGCGAGTTCGATGA
CCCTGGTGGAGGGGGCTGCGGCTTAGGGAGGCAGAAGCTGAGTACCGTCGGAGGGGATCCACAGGACGGG
TGTGGTCGCCATGATCGCGTAGTCGATAGTGGCTCCAAGTAGCGAAGCGAGCAGGACTGGGCGGCGGCCA
AAGCGGTCGGACAGTGCTCCGAGAACGGGTGCGCATAGAAATTGCATCAACGCATATAGCGCTAGCAGCA
CGCCATAGTGACTGGCGATGCTGTCGGAATGGACGATATCCCGCAAGAGGCCCGGCAGTACCGGCATAAC
CAAGCCTATGCCTACAGCATCCAGGGTGACGGTGCCGAGGATGACGATGAGCGCATTGTTAGATTTCATA
CACGGTGCCTGACTGCGTTAGCAATTTAACTGTGATAAACTACCGCATTAAAGCTCCAAGCTTGGCTGTT
TCCTGTGTGAAATTGTTATCCGCTCACAATTCCACACATTATACGAGCCGGAAGCATAAAGTGTAAAGCC
TGGGGTGCCTAATGAGTGAGAATTCTTGAAGACGAAAGGGCCTCGTGATACGCCTATTTTTATAGGTTAA
TGTCATGATAATAATGGTTTCTTAGACGTCAGGTGGCACTTTTCGGGGAAATGTGCGCGGAACCCCTATT
TGTTTATTTTTCTAAATACATTCAAATATGTATCCGCTCATGAGACAATAACCCTGATAAATGCTTCAAT
AATATTGAAAAAGGAAGAGTATGAGTATTCAACATTTCCGTGTCGCCCTTATTCCCTTTTTTGCGGCATT
TTGCCTTCCTGTTTTTGCTCACCCAGAAACGCTGGTGAAAGTAAAAGATGCTGAAGATCAGTTGGGTGCA
CGAGTGGGTTACATCGAACTGGATCTCAACAGCGGTAAGATCCTTGAGAGTTTTCGCCCCGAAGAACGTT
TTCCAATGATGAGCACTTTTAAAGTTCTGCTATGTGGCGCGGTATTATCCCGTGTTGACGCCGGGCAAGA
GCAACTCGGTCGCCGCATACACTATTCTCAGAATGACTTGGTTGAGTACTCACCAGTCACAGAAAAGCAT
CTTACGGATGGCATGACAGTAAGAGAATTATGCAGTGCTGCCATAACCATGAGTGATAACACTGCGGCCA
ACTTACTTCTGACAACGATCGGAGGACCGAAGGAGCTAACCGCTTTTTTGCACAACATGGGGGATCATGT
AACTCGCCTTGATCGTTGGGAACCGGAGCTGAATGAAGCCATACCAAACGACGAGCGTGACACCACGATG
CCTGCAGCAATGGCAACAACGTTGCGCAAACTATTAACTGGCGAACTACTTACTCTAGCTTCCCGGCAAC
AATTAATAGACTGGATGGAGGCGGATAAAGTTGCAGGACCACTTCTGCGCTCGGCCCTTCCGGCTGGCTG
GTTTATTGCTGATAAATCTGGAGCCGGTGAGCGTGGGTCTCGCGGTATCATTGCAGCACTGGGGCCAGAT
GGTAAGCCCTCCCGTATCGTAGTTATCTACACGACGGGGAGTCAGGCAACTATGGATGAACGAAATAGAC
AGATCGCTGAGATAGGTGCCTCACTGATTAAGCATTGGTAACTGTCAGACCAAGTTTACTCATATATACT
TTAGATTGATTTAAAACTTCATTTTTAATTTAAAAGGATCTAGGTGAAGATCCTTTTTGATAATCTCATG
ACCAAAATCCCTTAACGTGAGTTTTCGTTCCACTGAGCGTCAGACCCCGTAGAAAAGATCAAAGGATCTT
CTTGAGATCCTTTTTTTCTGCGCGTAATCTGCTGCTTGCAAACAAAAAAACCACCGCTACCAGCGGTGGT
TTGTTTGCCGGATCAAGAGCTACCAACTCTTTTTCCGAAGGTAACTGGCTTCAGCAGAGCGCAGATACCA
AATACTGTCCTTCTAGTGTAGCCGTAGTTAGGCCACCACTTCAAGAACTCTGTAGCACCGCCTACATACC
TCGCTCTGCTAATCCTGTTACCAGTGGCTGCTGCCAGTGGCGATAAGTCGTGTCTTACCGGGTTGGACTC
AAGACGATAGTTACCGGATAAGGCGCAGCGGTCGGGCTGAACGGGGGGTTCGTGCACACAGCCCAGCTTG
GAGCGAACGACCTACACCGAACTGAGATACCTACAGCGTGAGCTATGAGAAAGCGCCACGCTTCCCGAAG
GGAGAAAGGCGGACAGGTATCCGGTAAGCGGCAGGGTCGGAACAGGAGAGCGCACGAGGGAGCTTCCAGG
GGGAAACGCCTGGTATCTTTATAGTCCTGTCGGGTTTCGCCACCTCTGACTTGAGCGTCGATTTTTGTGA
TGCTCGTCAGGGGGGCGGAGCCTATGGAAAAACGCCAGCAACGCGGCCTTTTTACGGTTCCTGGCCTTTT
GCTGGCCTTTTGCTCACATGTTCTTTCCTGCGTTATCCCCTGATTCTGTGGATAACCGTATTACCGCCTT
TGAGTGAGCTGATACCGCTCGCCGCAGCCGAACGACCGAGCGCAGCGAGTCAGTGAGCGAGGAAGCGGAA
GAGCGCCTGATGCGGTATTTTCTCCTTACGCATCTGTGCGGTATTTCACACCGCATATGGTGCACTCTCA
GTACAATCTGCTCTGATGCCGCATAGTTAAGCCAGTATACACTCCGCTATCGCTACGTGACTGGGTCATG
GCTGCGCCCCGACACCCGCCAACACCCGCTGACGCGCCCTGACGGGCTTGTCTGCTCCCGGCATCCGCTT
ACAGACAAGCTGTGACCGTCTCCGGGAGCTGCATGTGTCAGAGGTTTTCACCGTCATCACCGAAACGCGC
GAGGCAGCTGCGGTAAAGCTCATCAGCGTGGTCGTGAAGCGATTCACAGATGTCTGCCTGTTCATCCGCG
TCCAGCTCGTTGAGTTTCTCCAGAAGCGTTAATGTCTGGCTTCTGATAAAGCGGGCCATGTTAAGGGCGG
TTTTTTCCTGTTTGGTCACTGATGCCTCCGTGTAAGGAGGATTTCTGTTCATGGGGGTAATGATACCGAT
GAAACGAGAGAGGATGCTCACGATACGGGTTACTGATGATGAACATGCCCGGTTACTGGAACGTTGTGAG
GGTAAACAACTGGCGGTATGGATGCGGCGGGACCAGAGAAAAATCACTCAGGGTCAATGCCAGCGCTTCG
TTAATACAGATGTAGGTGTTCCACAGGGTAGCCAGCAGCATCCTGCGATGCAGATCCGGAACATAATGGT
GCAGGGCGCTGACTTCCGCGTTTCCAGACTTTACGAAACACGGAAACCGAAGACCATTCATGTTGTTGCT
CAGGTCGCAG
Features (pLannotate 1.2.2; 22 found; start..end, strand, type, name):
    298..367     -  CDS            TcR (fragment): tetracycline efflux protein; tet; confers resistance to tetracycline
    372..466     +  ncRNA          Retro dr1: Accession: RF00214 - Retrovirus direct repeat 1 (dr1)
    502..763     +  promoter       RSV promoter: Rous sarcoma virus enhancer/promoter
    785..859     +  ncRNA          RSV PBS: Accession: RF00467 - Rous sarcoma virus (RSV) primer binding site (PBS)
   1102..3210    +  CDS            gag: GAG_RSVSB - Experimental evidence at protein level: Swiss-Prot protein existence level 1. [Protease p15]: Aspartyl protease that mediates proteolytic cleavages of Gag and Gag-Pol polyproteins during or shortly after the release of the virion from the plasma membrane. Cleavages take place as an ordered, step-wise cascade to yield mature proteins. This process is called maturation. Displays maximal activity during the budding process just prior to particle release from the cell. From Rous sarcoma virus (strain Schmidt-Ruppin B) (RSV-SRB).
   3198..5915    +  CDS            gag-pol (fragment): POL_RSVSB - Experimental evidence at protein level: Swiss-Prot protein existence level 1. [Integrase]: Catalyzes viral DNA integration into the host chromosome, by performing a series of DNA cutting and joining reactions (PubMed:9218451). This recombination event is an essential step in the viral replication cycle. Has a strong preference for using the 3'-OH at the viral DNA end as a nucleophile. From Rous sarcoma virus (strain Schmidt-Ruppin B) (RSV-SRB).
   5800..7608    +  CDS            env: ENV_RSVSA - Experimental evidence at protein level: Swiss-Prot protein existence level 1. The transmembrane protein (TM) acts as a class I viral fusion protein. Under the current model, the protein has at least 3 conformational states: pre-fusion native state, pre-hairpin intermediate state, and post-fusion hairpin state. During viral and target cell membrane fusion, the coiled coil regions (heptad repeats) assume a trimer-of-hairpins structure, positioning the fusion peptide in close proximity to the C-terminal region of the ectodomain. The formation of this structure appears to drive apposit
   7819..7841    +  CDS            myr (fragment): N-myristoylation signal from Src kinase (Pellman et al., 1985; Kaplan et al., 1988)
   7852..9291    +  CDS            Akt1: AKT1_MOUSE - Also known as Akt, Rac. Experimental evidence at protein level: Swiss-Prot protein existence level 1. AKT1 is one of 3 closely related serine/threonine-protein kinases (AKT1, AKT2 and AKT3) called the AKT kinase, and which regulate many processes including metabolism, proliferation, cell survival, growth and angiogenesis. This is mediated through serine and/or threonine phosphorylation of a range of downstream substrates. Over 100 substrate candidates have been reported so far, but for most of them, no isoform specificity has been reported (PubMed:11882383, PubMed:21620960, PubMed
   9292..9319    +  CDS            3xHA (fragment): three tandem HA epitope tags
   9381..9475    +  ncRNA          Retro dr1: Accession: RF00214 - Retrovirus direct repeat 1 (dr1)
   9511..9772    +  promoter       RSV promoter: Rous sarcoma virus enhancer/promoter
   9794..9868    +  ncRNA          RSV PBS: Accession: RF00467 - Rous sarcoma virus (RSV) primer binding site (PBS)
   9995..10289   -  CDS            TcR (fragment): tetracycline efflux protein; tet; confers resistance to tetracycline
  10371..10393   -  protein_bind   lac operator (fragment): The lac repressor binds to the lac operator to inhibit transcription in E. coli. This inhibition can be relieved by adding lactose or isopropyl-β-D-thiogalactopyranoside (IPTG). lac repressor encoded by lacI
  10397..10427   -  promoter       lac UV5 promoter: E. coli lac promoter with an "up" mutation
  10556..10660   +  promoter       AmpR promoter: bla
  10661..11521   +  CDS            AmpR: β-lactamase; bla; confers resistance to ampicillin, carbenicillin, and related antibiotics
  11692..12280   +  rep_origin     ori: high-copy-number ColE1/pMB1/pBR322/pUC origin of replication
  12466..12606   -  misc_feature   bom: basis of mobility region from pBR322
  12708..12899   -  CDS            rop: Rop protein, which maintains plasmids at low copy number; rop
  12916..56      +  CDS            YPB1_ECOLX (across the origin): Protein predicted: Swiss-Prot protein existence level 4. From Escherichia coli.
