[The description below was written by a language model from this plasmid's Addgene catalogue record and pLannotate feature annotations shown in this document.]
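Description:
RCAS.Sfi myr-Akt1 is a replication-competent avian retroviral vector built on the RCAS(BP-A) backbone, modified by the addition of SfiI sites for directional cloning of inserts. The sequenced plasmid is about 13.2 kb. Its bacterial portion is pBR322-like, with a ColE1/pMB1-type origin, the bom region and rop, an ampicillin resistance gene (β-lactamase) used for selection in E. coli, and remnants of the tetracycline resistance gene and a lac UV5 promoter/operator that appear to be cloning leftovers. The annotation shows two copies of the Rous sarcoma virus enhancer/promoter, each accompanied by a direct repeat (dr1) element and a primer binding site. This is consistent with the two LTR regions that bracket the provirus.

Between these repeats the vector carries the RSV gag, gag-pol and env genes, with env matching a subgroup A envelope, so transfected or infected avian cells produce infectious virus that spreads through the culture without a helper. The payload sits downstream of env, in the position normally occupied by src in RSV. It consists of an Akt1 coding sequence that the annotation matches to mouse Akt1, fused at its N terminus to a Src-derived myristoylation signal and at its C terminus to an HA epitope tag. No separate internal promoter is annotated, so expression presumably depends on LTR-driven viral transcripts. Myristoylation targets the serine/threonine kinase to membranes, which is generally used to make Akt constitutively active. The record states the purpose only as myristoylated Akt1 in an avian expression vector, and the associated study concerns the determinants of Akt oncogenicity.
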