Addgene plasmid #196374: RCAS.Sfi myr-Akt1
Purpose: Akt1 with a myristoylation signal in avian expression vector
Depositing lab: Peter Vogt. Depositing organization: Scripps California (The Scripps Research Institute). Publication: The akt kinase: molecular determinants of oncogenicity. Aoki M, Batista O, Bellacosa A, Tsichlis P, Vogt PK. Proc Natl Acad Sci U S A. 1998 Dec 8;95(25):14950-5. 10.1073/pnas.95.25.14950 PubMed 9843996.
Backbone
  Vector backbone: RCAS(BP-A)
  Backbone size w/o insert (bp): 11600
  Modifications to backbone: SfiI sites added for directional cloning
  Vector type: Retroviral ; avian
Growth in bacteria
  Bacterial resistance: Ampicillin, 100 μg/mL
  Growth temperature: 37°C
  Growth strain: NEB Stable
  Copy number: Unknown
Gene/Insert
  Gene/Insert name: myr-Akt1
  Tag / fusion protein: HA (C terminal on insert); myristoylation (N terminal on insert)
Resource information
  A portion of this plasmid was derived from a plasmid made by: CP Tsichlis's Lab/Fox Chase Cancer Center
Terms and licenses: Academic/Nonprofit Terms; Industry Terms: Not Available to Industry
How to cite: RCAS.Sfi myr-Akt1 was a gift from Peter Vogt (Addgene plasmid # 196374 ; http://n2t.net/addgene:196374 ; RRID:Addgene_196374)
